>Addgene plasmid #172619 | pMSCV-FLAG-2xSTREP-CCND3-Puro | addgene full sequence | sequence record 340201 | Addgene NGS Result
TGAAAGACCCCACCTGTAGGTTTGGCAAGCTAGCTTAAGTAACGCCATTTTGCAAGGCATGGAAAATACA
TAACTGAGAATAGAGAAGTTCAGATCAAGGTTAGGAACAGAGAGACAGCAGAATATGGGCCAAACAGGAT
ATCTGTGGTAAGCAGTTCCTGCCCCGGCTCAGGGCCAAGAACAGATGGTCCCCAGATGCGGTCCCGCCCT
CAGCAGTTTCTAGAGAACCATCAGATGTTTCCAGGGTGCCCCAAGGACCTGAAATGACCCTGTGCCTTAT
TTGAACTAACCAATCAGTTCGCTTCTCGCTTCTGTTCGCGCGCTTCTGCTCCCCGAGCTCAATAAAAGAG
CCCACAACCCCTCACTCGGCGCGCCAGTCCTCCGATAGACTGCGTCGCCCGGGTACCCGTATTCCCAATA
AAGCCTCTTGCTGTTTGCATCCGAATCGTGGACTCGCTGATCCTTGGGAGGGTCTCCTCAGATTGATTGA
CTGCCCACCTCGGGGGTCTTTCATTTGGAGGTTCCACCGAGATTTGGAGACCCCTGCCCAGGGACCACCG
ACCCCCCCGCCGGGAGGTAAGCTGGCCAGCGGTCGTTTCGTGTCTGTCTCTGTCTTTGTGCGTGTTTGTG
CCGGCATCTAATGTTTGCGCCTGCGTCTGTACTAGTTAGCTAACTAGCTCTGTATCTGGCGGACCCGTGG
TGGAACTGACGAGTTCTGAACACCCGGCCGCAACCCTGGGAGACGTCCCAGGGACTTTGGGGGCCGTTTT
TGTGGCCCGACCTGAGGAAGGGAGTCGATGTGGAATCCGACCCCGTCAGGATATGTGGTTCTGGTAGGAG
ACGAGAACCTAAAACAGTTCCCGCCTCCGTCTGAATTTTTGCTTTCGGTTTGGAACCGAAGCCGCGCGTC
TTGTCTGCTGCAGCGCTGCAGCATCGTTCTGTGTTGTCTCTGTCTGACTGTGTTTCTGTATTTGTCTGAA
AATTAGGGCCAGACTGTTACCACTCCCTTAAGTTTGACCTTAGGTCACTGGAAAGATGTCGAGCGGATCG
CTCACAACCAGTCGGTAGATGTCAAGAAGAGACGTTGGGTTACCTTCTGCTCTGCAGAATGGCCAACCTT
TAACGTCGGATGGCCGCGAGACGGCACCTTTAACCGAGACCTCATCACCCAGGTTAAGATCAAGGTCTTT
TCACCTGGCCCGCATGGACACCCAGACCAGGTCCCCTACATCGTGACCTGGGAAGCCTTGGCTTTTGACC
CCCCTCCCTGGGTCAAGCCCTTTGTACACCCTAAGCCTCCGCCTCCTCTTCCTCCATCCGCCCCGTCTCT
CCCCCTTGAACCTCCTCGTTCGACCCCGCCTCGATCCTCCCTTTATCCAGCCCTCACTCCTTCTCTAGGC
GCCGGAATTAGATCCGCCACCATGGATTATAAAGATGATGATGATAAAGGGTCGGCCGCCAGCTGGAGCC
ACCCTCAGTTCGAGAAGGGAGGAGGAAGCGGCGGAGGCAGCGGAGGAGGAAGCTGGAGCCACCCGCAGTT
CGAGAAAGGAAGATCCAGCAGCGAGCTGCTGTGTTGCGAAGGCACCCGGCACGCGCCCCGGGCCGGGCCG
GACCCGCGGCTGCTGGGGGACCAGCGTGTCCTGCAGAGCCTGCTCCGCCTGGAGGAGCGCTACGTACCCC
GCGCCTCCTACTTCCAGTGCGTGCAGCGGGAGATCAAGCCGCACATGCGGAAGATGCTGGCTTACTGGAT
GCTGGAGGTATGTGAGGAGCAGCGCTGTGAGGAGGAAGTCTTCCCCCTGGCCATGAACTACCTGGATCGC
TACCTGTCTTGCGTCCCCACCCGAAAGGCGCAGTTGCAGCTCCTGGGTGCGGTCTGCATGCTGCTGGCCT
CCAAGCTGCGCGAGACCACGCCCCTGACCATCGAAAAACTGTGCATCTACACCGACCACGCTGTCTCTCC
CCGCCAGTTGCGGGACTGGGAGGTGCTGGTCCTAGGGAAGCTCAAGTGGGACCTGGCTGCTGTGATTGCA
CATGATTTCCTGGCCTTCATTCTGCACCGGCTCTCTCTGCCCCGTGACCGACAGGCCTTGGTCAAAAAGC
ATGCCCAGACCTTTTTGGCCCTCTGTGCTACAGATTATACCTTTGCCATGTACCCGCCATCCATGATCGC
CACGGGCAGCATTGGGGCTGCAGTGCAAGGCCTGGGTGCCTGCTCCATGTCCGGGGATGAGCTCACAGAG
CTGCTGGCAGGGATCACTGGCACTGAAGTGGACTGCCTGCGGGCCTGTCAGGAGCAGATCGAAGCTGCAC
TCAGGGAGAGCCTCAGGGAAGCCGCTCAGACCAGCTCCAGCCCAGCGCCCAAAGCCCCCCGGGGCTCCAG
CAGCCAAGGGCCCAGCCAGACCAGCACTCCTACAGATGTCACAGCCATACACCTGTAGCTCGAGGAATTC
TACCGGGTAGGGGAGGCGCTTTTCCCAAGGCAGTCTGGAGCATGCGCTTTAGCAGCCCCGCTGGGCACTT
GGCGCTACACAAGTGGCCTCTGGCCTCGCACACATTCCACATCCACCGGTAGGCGCCAACCGGCTCCGTT
CTTTGGTGGCCCCTTCGCGCCACCTTCTACTCCTCCCCTAGTCAGGAAGTTCCCCCCCGCCCCGCAGCTC
GCGTCGTGCAGGACGTGACAAATGGAAGTAGCACGTCTCACTAGTCTCGTGCAGATGGACAGCACCGCTG
AGCAATGGAAGCGGGTAGGCCTTTGGGGCAGCGGCCAATAGCAGCTTTGCTCCTTCGCTTTCTGGGCTCA
GAGGCTGGGAAGGGGTGGGTCCGGGGGCGGGCTCAGGGGCGGGCTCAGGGGCGGGGCGGGCGCCCGAAGG
TCCTCCGGAGGCCCGGCATTCTGCACGCTTCAAAAGCGCACGTCTGCCGCGCTGTTCTCCTCTTCCTCAT
CTCCGGGCCTTTCGACCTGCAGCCCAAGCTTACCATGACCGAGTACAAGCCCACGGTGCGCCTCGCCACC
CGCGACGACGTCCCCAGGGCCGTACGCACCCTCGCCGCCGCGTTCGCCGACTACCCCGCCACGCGCCACA
CCGTCGATCCGGACCGCCACATCGAGCGGGTCACCGAGCTGCAAGAACTCTTCCTCACGCGCGTCGGGCT
CGACATCGGCAAGGTGTGGGTCGCGGACGACGGCGCCGCGGTGGCGGTCTGGACCACGCCGGAGAGCGTC
GAAGCGGGGGCGGTGTTCGCCGAGATCGGCCCGCGCATGGCCGAGTTGAGCGGTTCCCGGCTGGCCGCGC
AGCAACAGATGGAAGGCCTCCTGGCGCCGCACCGGCCCAAGGAGCCCGCGTGGTTCCTGGCCACCGTCGG
CGTCTCGCCCGACCACCAGGGCAAGGGTCTGGGCAGCGCCGTCGTGCTCCCCGGAGTGGAGGCGGCCGAG
CGCGCCGGGGTGCCCGCCTTCCTGGAGACCTCCGCGCCCCGCAACCTCCCCTTCTACGAGCGGCTCGGCT
TCACCGTCACCGCCGACGTCGAGGTGCCCGAAGGACCGCGCACCTGGTGCATGACCCGCAAGCCCGGTGC
CTGACGCCCGCCCCACGACCCGCAGCGCCCGACCGAAAGGAGCGCACGACCCCATGCATCGATAAAATAA
AAGATTTTATTTAGTCTCCAGAAAAAGGGGGGAATGAAAGACCCCACCTGTAGGTTTGGCAAGCTAGCTT
AAGTAACGCCATTTTGCAAGGCATGGAAAATACATAACTGAGAATAGAGAAGTTCAGATCAAGGTTAGGA
ACAGAGAGACAGCAGAATATGGGCCAAACAGGATATCTGTGGTAAGCAGTTCCTGCCCCGGCTCAGGGCC
AAGAACAGATGGTCCCCAGATGCGGTCCCGCCCTCAGCAGTTTCTAGAGAACCATCAGATGTTTCCAGGG
TGCCCCAAGGACCTGAAATGACCCTGTGCCTTATTTGAACTAACCAATCAGTTCGCTTCTCGCTTCTGTT
CGCGCGCTTCTGCTCCCCGAGCTCAATAAAAGAGCCCACAACCCCTCACTCGGCGCGCCAGTCCTCCGAT
AGACTGCGTCGCCCGGGTACCCGTGTATCCAATAAACCCTCTTGCAGTTGCATCCGACTTGTGGTCTCGC
TGTTCCTTGGGAGGGTCTCCTCTGAGTGATTGACTACCCGTCAGCGGGGGTCTTTCATGGGTAACAGTTT
CTTGAAGTTGGAGAACAACATTCTGAGGGTAGGAGTCGAATATTAAGTAATCCTGACTCAATTAGCCACT
GTTTTGAATCCACATACTCCAATACTCCTGAAATAGTTCATTATGGACAGCGCAGAAAGAGCTGGGGAGA
ATTGTGAAATTGTTATCCGCTCACAATTCCACACAACATACGAGCCGGAAGCATAAAGTGTAAAGCCTGG
GGTGCCTAATGAGTGAGCTAACTCACATTAATTGCGTTGCGCTCACTGCCCGCTTTCCAGTCGGGAAACC
TGTCGTGCCAGCTGCATTAATGAATCGGCCAACGCGCGGGGAGAGGCGGTTTGCGTATTGGGCGCTCTTC
CGCTTCCTCGCTCACTGACTCGCTGCGCTCGGTCGTTCGGCTGCGGCGAGCGGTATCAGCTCACTCAAAG
GCGGTAATACGGTTATCCACAGAATCAGGGGATAACGCAGGAAAGAACATGTGAGCAAAAGGCCAGCAAA
AGGCCAGGAACCGTAAAAAGGCCGCGTTGCTGGCGTTTTTCCATAGGCTCCGCCCCCCTGACGAGCATCA
CAAAAATCGACGCTCAAGTCAGAGGTGGCGAAACCCGACAGGACTATAAAGATACCAGGCGTTTCCCCCT
GGAAGCTCCCTCGTGCGCTCTCCTGTTCCGACCCTGCCGCTTACCGGATACCTGTCCGCCTTTCTCCCTT
CGGGAAGCGTGGCGCTTTCTCATAGCTCACGCTGTAGGTATCTCAGTTCGGTGTAGGTCGTTCGCTCCAA
GCTGGGCTGTGTGCACGAACCCCCCGTTCAGCCCGACCGCTGCGCCTTATCCGGTAACTATCGTCTTGAG
TCCAACCCGGTAAGACACGACTTATCGCCACTGGCAGCAGCCACTGGTAACAGGATTAGCAGAGCGAGGT
ATGTAGGCGGTGCTACAGAGTTCTTGAAGTGGTGGCCTAACTACGGCTACACTAGAAGAACAGTATTTGG
TATCTGCGCTCTGCTGAAGCCAGTTACCTTCGGAAAAAGAGTTGGTAGCTCTTGATCCGGCAAACAAACC
ACCGCTGGTAGCGGTGGTTTTTTTGTTTGCAAGCAGCAGATTACGCGCAGAAAAAAAGGATCTCAAGAAG
ATCCTTTGATCTTTTCTACGGGGTCTGACGCTCAGTGGAACGAAAACTCACGTTAAGGGATTTTGGTCAT
GAGATTATCAAAAAGGATCTTCACCTAGATCCTTTTAAATTAAAAATGAAGTTTTAAATCAATCTAAAGT
ATATATGAGTAAACTTGGTCTGACAGTTACCAATGCTTAATCAGTGAGGCACCTATCTCAGCGATCTGTC
TATTTCGTTCATCCATAGTTGCCTGACTCCCCGTCGTGTAGATAACTACGATACGGGAGGGCTTACCATC
TGGCCCCAGTGCTGCAATGATACCGCGAGACCCACGCTCACCGGCTCCAGATTTATCAGCAATAAACCAG
CCAGCCGGAAGGGCCGAGCGCAGAAGTGGTCCTGCAACTTTATCCGCCTCCATCCAGTCTATTAATTGTT
GCCGGGAAGCTAGAGTAAGTAGTTCGCCAGTTAATAGTTTGCGCAACGTTGTTGCCATTGCTACAGGCAT
CGTGGTGTCACGCTCGTCGTTTGGTATGGCTTCATTCAGCTCCGGTTCCCAACGATCAAGGCGAGTTACA
TGATCCCCCATGTTGTGCAAAAAAGCGGTTAGCTCCTTCGGTCCTCCGATCGTTGTCAGAAGTAAGTTGG
CCGCAGTGTTATCACTCATGGTTATGGCAGCACTGCATAATTCTCTTACTGTCATGCCATCCGTAAGATG
CTTTTCTGTGACTGGTGAGTACTCAACCAAGTCATTCTGAGAATAGTGTATGCGGCGACCGAGTTGCTCT
TGCCCGGCGTCAATACGGGATAATACCGCGCCACATAGCAGAACTTTAAAAGTGCTCATCATTGGAAAAC
GTTCTTCGGGGCGAAAACTCTCAAGGATCTTACCGCTGTTGAGATCCAGTTCGATGTAACCCACTCGTGC
ACCCAACTGATCTTCAGCATCTTTTACTTTCACCAGCGTTTCTGGGTGAGCAAAAACAGGAAGGCAAAAT
GCCGCAAAAAAGGGAATAAGGGCGACACGGAAATGTTGAATACTCATACTCTTCCTTTTTCAATATTATT
GAAGCATTTATCAGGGTTATTGTCTCATGAGCGGATACATATTTGAATGTATTTAGAAAAATAAACAAAT
AGGGGTTCCGCGCACATTTCCCCGAAAAGTGCCACCTGACGTCTAAGAAACCATTATTATCATGACATTA
ACCTATAAAAATAGGCGTATCACGAGGCCCTTTCGTCTCGCGCGTTTCGGTGATGACGGTGAAAACCTCT
GACACATGCAGCTCCCGGAGACGGTCACAGCTTGTCTGTAAGCGGATGCCGGGAGCAGACAAGCCCGTCA
GGGCGCGTCAGCGGGTGTTGGCGGGTGTCGGGGCTGGCTTAACTATGCGGCATCAGAGCAGATTGTACTG
AGAGTGCACCATATGCGGTGTGAAATACCGCACAGATGCGTAAGGAGAAAATACCGCATCAGGCGCCATT
CGCCATTCAGGCTGCGCAACTGTTGGGAAGGGCGATCGGTGCGGGCCTCTTCGCTATTACGCCAGCTGGC
GAAAGGGGGATGTGCTGCAAGGCGATTAAGTTGGGTAACGCCAGGGTTTTCCCAGTCACGACGTTGTAAA
ACGACGGCGCAAGGAATGGTGCATGCAAGGAGATGGCGCCCAACAGTCCCCCGGCCACGGGGCCTGCCAC
CATACCCACGCCGAAACAAGCGCTCATGAGCCCGAAGTGGCGAGCCCGATCTTCCCCATCGGTGATGTCG
GCGATATAGGCGCCAGCAACCGCACCTGTGGCGCCGGTGATGCCGGCCACGATGCGTCCGGCGTAGAGGC
GATTAGTCCAATTTGTTAAAGACAGGATATCAGTGGTCCAGGCTCTAGTTTTGACTCAACAATATCACCA
GCTGAAGCCTATAGAGTACGAGCCATAGATAAAATAAAAGATTTTATTTAGTCTCCAGAAAAAGGGGGGA
A
Features (pLannotate 1.2.2; 20 found; start..end, strand, type, name):
    579..920     +  misc_feature   MESV Ψ: packaging signal of murine embryonic stem cell virus
    987..1403    +  CDS            gag (truncated): truncated Moloney murine leukemia virus (MMLV) gag gene lacking the start codon
   1524..1543    +  CDS            Strep-Tag II (fragment): peptide that binds Strep-Tactin®, an engineered form of streptavidin
   1563..2435    +  CDS            CCND3: CCND3_HUMAN - Experimental evidence at protein level: Swiss-Prot protein existence level 1. Regulatory component of the cyclin D3-CDK4 (DC) complex that phosphorylates and inhibits members of the retinoblastoma (RB) protein family including RB1 and regulates the cell-cycle during G(1)/S transition. Phosphorylation of RB1 allows dissociation of the transcription factor E2F from the RB/E2F complex and the subsequent transcription of E2F target genes which are responsible for the progression through the G(1) phase. Hypophosphorylates RB1 in early G(1) phase. Cyclin D-CDK4 complexes are major inte
   2455..2954    +  promoter       PGK promoter: mouse phosphoglycerate kinase 1 promoter
   2975..3574    +  CDS            PuroR: puromycin N-acetyltransferase; pac from Streptomyces alboniger; confers resistance to puromycin
   3674..4188    +  LTR            3' LTR: 3' long terminal repeat from murine embryonic stem cell virus
   4350..4366    -  protein_bind   lac operator: The lac repressor binds to the lac operator to inhibit transcription in E. coli. This inhibition can be relieved by adding lactose or isopropyl-β-D-thiogalactopyranoside (IPTG). lac repressor encoded by lacI
   4374..4404    -  promoter       lac promoter: promoter for the E. coli lac operon
   4419..4440    -  protein_bind   CAP binding site: CAP binding activates transcription in the presence of cAMP. E. coli catabolite activator protein
   4453..4545    -  CDS            lacI (fragment): lac repressor; lacI; The lac repressor binds to the lac operator to inhibit transcription in E. coli. This inhibition can be relieved by adding lactose or isopropyl-β-D-thiogalactopyranoside (IPTG).
   4728..5316    -  rep_origin     ori: high-copy-number ColE1/pMB1/pBR322/pUC origin of replication
   5487..6347    -  CDS            AmpR: β-lactamase; bla; confers resistance to ampicillin, carbenicillin, and related antibiotics
   6348..6452    -  promoter       AmpR promoter: bla
   6547..6582    +  CDS            rop (fragment): Rop protein, which maintains plasmids at low copy number; rop
   6684..6783    +  misc_feature   bom (fragment): basis of mobility region from pBR322
   6789..6938    -  CDS            lacZα (fragment): LacZα fragment of β-galactosidase; lacZ fragment
   6938..7139    -  CDS            TcR (fragment): tetracycline efflux protein; tet; confers resistance to tetracycline
   7140..7238    +  CDS            env (fragment): murine leukemia virus gPr80 envelope polyprotein precursor; env; proteolytically cleaved into gp70SU and p15TM subunits
   7280..515     +  LTR            5' LTR (across the origin): 5' long terminal repeat from murine embryonic stem cell virus
