[The description below was written by a language model from this plasmid's Addgene catalogue record and pLannotate feature annotations shown in this document.]
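Description:
pMSCV-FLAG-2xSTREP-CCND3-Puro is a gammaretroviral expression plasmid of about 7.3 kb built on the pMSCV-Puro backbone (murine stem cell virus). It is designed to deliver human cyclin D3 (CCND3) stably into mammalian cells. In bacteria it is maintained through a high-copy ColE1/pUC-type origin and selected with ampicillin via the β-lactamase gene. The remaining bacterial annotations (fragments of lacI, lacZα, rop, bom and TcR, plus a lac promoter/operator) are non-functional remnants of the backbone's cloning history.

The proviral region is bounded by MESV-derived 5′ and 3′ long terminal repeats. It contains the Ψ packaging signal and a truncated gag segment lacking its start codon, an arrangement that generally supports efficient encapsidation of the vector RNA without Gag protein expression. The plasmid carries no functional gag, pol or env genes, so these must be supplied in trans by a packaging system to produce replication-incompetent virus. After integration, the 5′ LTR drives constitutive transcription of the CCND3 open reading frame, which carries an N-terminal FLAG-2xSTREP tag. The automated annotation detected only a partial Strep-Tag II just upstream of the cyclin coding sequence, but the catalogue entry describes the full tandem tag. Downstream, an internal mouse PGK promoter independently expresses puromycin N-acetyltransferase, allowing selection of transduced cells.

The dual tag suits the construct to immunodetection and to Strep-Tactin or anti-FLAG affinity purification of cyclin D3 and its binding partners. It was deposited in connection with a study of how D-type cyclins are regulated by the CRL4(AMBRA1) ubiquitin ligase. The restriction sites used for cloning are not recorded.
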