Addgene plasmid #172619: pMSCV-FLAG-2xSTREP-CCND3-Puro
Purpose: Retroviral vector for the constitutive expression of FLAG-2xSTREP-tagged cyclin D3 and a puromycin resistance marker in mammalian cells
Depositing lab: Michele Pagano. Depositing organization: NYU Grossman School of Medicine. Publication: CRL4(AMBRA1) is a master regulator of D-type cyclins. Simoneschi D, Rona G, Zhou N, Jeong YT, Jiang S, Milletti G, Arbini AA, O'Sullivan A, Wang AA, Nithikasem S, Keegan S, Siu Y, Cianfanelli V, Maiani E, Nazio F, Cecconi F, Boccalatte F, Fenyo D, Jones DR, Busino L, Pagano M. Nature. 2021 Apr;592(7856):789-793. doi: 10.1038/s41586-021-03445-y. Epub 2021 Apr 14. PubMed 33854235.
Backbone
  Vector backbone: pMSCV-Puro
  Backbone manufacturer: Takara Bio
  Vector type: Mammalian Expression, Retroviral
  Selectable markers: Puromycin
Growth in bacteria
  Bacterial resistance: Ampicillin, 100 μg/mL
  Growth temperature: 37°C
  Growth strain: NEB Stable
  Copy number: High Copy
Gene/Insert
  Gene/Insert name: CCND3 (alt name: cyclin D3)
  Species: H. sapiens (human)
  Entrez Gene: CCND3
  Tag / fusion protein: FLAG-2xSTREP (N terminal on insert)
  Cloning method: Restriction Enzyme; 5′ cloning site Unknown (unknown if destroyed); 3′ cloning site Unknown (unknown if destroyed)
  Sequencing primers: 5′ CCCTTGAACCTCCTCGTTCGACC; 3′ GAGACGTGCTACTTCCATTTGTC
Terms and licenses: Academic/Nonprofit Terms; Industry Terms: Not Available to Industry
How to cite: pMSCV-FLAG-2xSTREP-CCND3-Puro was a gift from Michele Pagano (Addgene plasmid # 172619 ; http://n2t.net/addgene:172619 ; RRID:Addgene_172619)
